Addgene plasmid #113635: pDAI-SceI-SacB
Purpose: Broad host range replicative plasmid expressing the I-SceI homing endonuclease and the counterselectable marker SacB
Depositing lab: Miguel Valvano. Depositing organization: University of Western Ontario. Publication: A markerless deletion method for genetic manipulation of Burkholderia cenocepacia and other multidrug-resistant gram-negative bacteria. Aubert DF, Hamad MA, Valvano MA. Methods Mol Biol. 2014;1197:311-27. doi: 10.1007/978-1-4939-1261-2_18. PubMed 25172289.
Backbone
  Vector backbone: pDAI-SceI
  Vector type: Bacterial Expression
Growth in bacteria
  Bacterial resistance: Tetracycline, 10 μg/mL
  Growth temperature: 37°C
  Growth strain: DH5alpha
  Copy number: Low Copy
Gene/Insert
  Gene/Insert name: sacB
  Mutation: Please see Depositor Comments
  Promoter: sacB promoter
  Cloning method: Restriction Enzyme; 5′ cloning site NheI (not destroyed); 3′ cloning site NheI (not destroyed)
  Sequencing primers: 5′ GCCTTCT TGACGAGTTCTTCTG; 3′ TCGAGCAAGCTGCAGTTATTTGTTAAC
Terms and licenses: Academic/Nonprofit Terms; Industry Terms: Not Available to Industry
Depositor comments: Addgene NGS found K43E and T318P within the SacB translation compared to the best match NCBI reference sequence (ACF93714.1). The depositing laboratory confirms that these mutations should not adversely affect plasmid function
How to cite: pDAI-SceI-SacB was a gift from Miguel Valvano (Addgene plasmid # 113635 ; http://n2t.net/addgene:113635 ; RRID:Addgene_113635)
