[The description below was written by a language model from this plasmid's Addgene catalogue record and pLannotate feature annotations shown in this document.]
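Description:
pDAI-SceI-SacB is a low-copy, broad-host-range bacterial expression plasmid built on the pDAI-SceI backbone. It is intended for markerless gene deletion in Burkholderia cenocepacia and other multidrug-resistant Gram-negative bacteria. It replicates through the pBBR1 oriV and its cognate Rep protein, which allow maintenance in many Gram-negative hosts as well as in E. coli. Selection is by tetracycline resistance, provided by a tetA efflux gene with its divergently oriented tetR regulator. The feature table, derived from the full 9.6 kb sequence, also lists short fragments of chloramphenicol, kanamycin/neomycin and trimethoprim resistance genes, a cat promoter and a Tn903 transposition protein. These appear to be remnants of earlier cloning steps rather than functional markers.

The plasmid carries two functional payloads. The first is the coding sequence for I-SceI, the yeast mitochondrial homing endonuclease that cuts an 18-bp recognition site absent from most bacterial genomes. A class 1 integron Pc promoter lies upstream of it in the same orientation and probably drives it, though the record does not name the I-SceI promoter. The rrnB T1 and T2 terminators lie downstream, and a short FLAG-like match sits at the 3′ end of the reading frame. The second payload is Bacillus subtilis sacB, cloned as an NheI fragment under its own promoter. It encodes levansucrase, which makes cells sensitive to sucrose.

In the deletion scheme, I-SceI cleaves a site carried on a chromosomally integrated suicide vector. The resulting double-strand break stimulates a second recombination event that removes the vector and leaves either the deletion or the wild-type allele. Sucrose counterselection then helps cure the replicative plasmid from the resolved strain. Sequencing found K43E and T318P substitutions in SacB, which the depositor states should not impair function.
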