Features (pLannotate 1.2.2; 24 found; start..end, strand, type, name):
    106..1461    +  CDS            SacB: secreted levansucrase that renders bacterial growth sensitive to sucrose; Bacillus subtilis sacB; negative selection marker
   1512..1599    +  CDS            TcR (fragment): tetracycline efflux protein; tet; confers resistance to tetracycline
   1617..1639    -  CDS            TpR (fragment): E. coli plasmid-associated dihydrofolate reductase; dhfrIIb from plasmid R388; confers resistance to trimethoprim
   1694..2344    -  CDS            TetR: tetracycline resistance regulatory protein; tetR
   2450..3649    +  CDS            TcR: tetracycline efflux protein; tetA; confers resistance to tetracycline
   3666..3695    +  CDS            CmR (fragment): chloramphenicol acetyltransferase; cat; confers resistance to chloramphenicol
   4047..4116    -  CDS            TcR (fragment): tetracycline efflux protein; tet; confers resistance to tetracycline
   4177..4839    -  CDS            pBBR1 Rep: replication protein for the broad-host-range plasmid pBBR1 from Bordetella bronchiseptica
   4840..5611    -  rep_origin     pBBR1 oriV: replication origin of the broad-host-range plasmid pBBR1 from Bordetella bronchiseptica; requires the pBBR1 Rep protein for replication
   7004..7106    +  promoter       cat promoter: promoter of the E. coli cat gene encoding chloramphenicol acetyltransferase
   7107..7241    +  CDS            CmR (fragment): chloramphenicol acetyltransferase; cat; confers resistance to chloramphenicol
   7241..7506    +  CDS            KanR (fragment): aminoglycoside phosphotransferase; aph(3')-Ia; confers resistance to kanamycin
   7647..7793    +  CDS            TRA2_ECOLX (fragment): Protein predicted: Swiss-Prot protein existence level 4. Required for transposition of transposon Tn903. From Escherichia coli.
   7960..7987    -  terminator     rrnB T2 terminator: transcription terminator T2 from the E. coli rrnB gene
   8079..8165    -  terminator     rrnB T1 terminator: Escherichia coli rrnB; transcription terminator T1 from the E. coli rrnB gene
   8167..8282    -  ncRNA          5S rRNA: Accession: RF00001 - 5S ribosomal RNA
   8368..8389    -  misc_feature   MCS (fragment): pUC18/19 multiple cloning site
   8403..8419    -  CDS            5xFLAG (fragment): five tandem FLAG® epitope tags
   8429..9121    -  CDS            SCEI: SCE1_YEAST - Also known as OMEGA, SECY. Experimental evidence at protein level: Swiss-Prot protein existence level 1. Mitochondrial DNA endonuclease involved in intron homing. It introduces a specific double-strand break in the DNA of the 21S rRNA gene and thus mediates the insertion of an intron, containing its own coding sequence (group I intron), into an intronless gene. Specifically recognizes and cleaves the sequence 5'-TAGGGATAACAGGGTAAT-3'. From Saccharomyces cerevisiae (strain ATCC 204508 / S288c) (Baker's yeast).
   9218..9284    -  ncRNA          AAC AAD leader (fragment): Accession: RF02912 - putative aminoglycoside riboswitch / attI site
   9462..9490    -  promoter       Pc promoter: intI1 (promoter lies within the coding sequence); class 1 integron promoter
   9517..9540    +  CDS            NeoR/KanR (fragment): aminoglycoside phosphotransferase confers resistance to neomycin, kanamycin, and G418 (Geneticin®)
   9561..9577    +  promoter       tac promoter (fragment): strong E. coli promoter; hybrid between the trp and lac UV5 promoters
   9599..9615    +  protein_bind   lac operator: The lac repressor binds to the lac operator to inhibit transcription in E. coli. This inhibition can be relieved by adding lactose or isopropyl-β-D-thiogalactopyranoside (IPTG). lac repressor encoded by lacI
>Addgene plasmid #113635 | pDAI-SceI-SacB | addgene full sequence | sequence record 220090 | Addgene NGS Result
ATGACGTACTCCAAACAAGCCGTTTCCCGTAGACACAAACGTTTGGCCCTGAGCGCCGCCGCGCTCACCG
CAGCCGCTTGCATGTCGGCGCACGCGCAGAGCGACGGCGCAACTCAAGCGTTTGCGGAAGAAACGAACCA
AAAGCCATATAAGGAAACATACGGCATTTCCCATATTACACGCCATGATATGCTGCAAATCCCTGAACAG
CAAAAAAATGAAAAATATCAAGTTTCTGAATTTGATTCGTCCACAATTAAAAATATCTCTTCTGCAAAAG
GCCTGGACGTTTGGGACAGCTGGCCATTACAAAACGCTGACGGCACTGTCGCAAACTATCACGGCTACCA
CATCGTCTTTGCATTAGCCGGAGATCCTAAAAATGCGGATGACACATCGATTTACATGTTCTATCAAAAA
GTCGGCGAAACTTCTATTGACAGCTGGAAAAACGCTGGCCGCGTCTTTAAAGACAGCGACAAATTCGATG
CAAATGATTCTATCCTAAAAGACCAAACACAAGAATGGTCAGGTTCAGCCACATTTACATCTGACGGAAA
AATCCGTTTATTCTACACTGATTTCTCCGGTAAACATTACGGCAAACAAACACTGACAACTGCACAAGTT
AACGTATCAGCATCAGACAGCTCTTTGAACATCAACGGTGTAGAGGATTATAAATCAATCTTTGACGGTG
ACGGAAAAACGTATCAAAATGTACAGCAGTTCATCGATGAAGGCAACTACAGCTCAGGCGACAACCATAC
GCTGAGAGATCCTCACTACGTAGAAGATAAAGGCCACAAATACTTAGTATTTGAAGCAAACACTGGAACT
GAAGATGGCTACCAAGGCGAAGAATCTTTATTTAACAAAGCATACTATGGCAAAAGCACATCATTCTTCC
GTCAAGAAAGTCAAAAACTTCTGCAAAGCGATAAAAAACGCCCGGCTGAGTTAGCAAACGGCGCTCTCGG
TATGATTGAGCTAAACGATGATTACACACTGAAAAAAGTGATGAAACCGCTGATTGCATCTAACACAGTA
ACAGATGAAATTGAACGCGCGAACGTCTTTAAAATGAACGGCAAATGGTACCTGTTCACTGACTCCCGCG
GATCAAAAATGACGATTGACGGCATTACGTCTAACGATATTTACATGCTTGGTTATGTTTCTAATTCTTT
AACTGGCCCATACAAGCCGCTGAACAAAACTGGCCTTGTGTTAAAAATGGATCTTGATCCTAACGATGTA
ACCTTTACTTACTCACACTTCGCTGTACCTCAAGCGAAAGGAAACAATGTCGTGATTACAAGCTATATGA
CAAACAGAGGATTCTACGCAGACAAACAATCAACGTTTGCGCCGAGCTTCCTGCTGAACATCAAAGGCAA
GAAAACATCTGTTGTCAAAGACAGCATCCTTGAACAAGGACAATTAACAGTTAACAAATAACTGCAGCTT
GCTCGAGCTAGCATACTCGAGTAAGCTGTCAAACATGAGCAGATCCTCTACGCCGGACGCATCGTGGCCG
GCATCACCGGCGCCACAGGTGCGGTTGCTGGCGCCTATATCGCCGACATCACCGATGGGAGATCCTAAGA
TATCGCTTAGGCCACACGTTCAAGTGCAGATCGATCGATGGCTCTGCTGTAGTGAGTGGGTTGCGCTCCG
GCAGCGGTCCTGATCAATCGTCACCCTTTCTCGGTCCTTCAACGTTCCTGACAACGAGCCTCCTTTTCGC
CAATCCATCGACAATCACCGCGAGTCCCTGCTCGAACGCTGCGTCCGGACCGGCTTCGTCGAAGGCGTCT
ATCGCGGCCCGCAACAGCGGCGAGAGCGGAGCCTGTTCAACGGTGCCGCCGCGCTCGCCGGCATCGCTGT
CGCCGGCCTGCTCCTCAAGCACGGCCCCAACAGTGAAGTAGCTGATTGTCATCAGCGCATTGACGGCGTC
CCCGGCCGAAAAACCCGCCTCGCAGAGGAAGCGAAGCTGCGCGTCGGCCGTTTCCATCTGCGGTGCGCCC
GGTCGCGTGCCGGCATGGATGCGCGCGCCATCGCGGTAGGCGAGCAGCGCCTGCCTGAAGCTGCGGGCAT
TCCCGATCAGAAATGAGCGCCAGTCGTCGTCGGCTCTCGGCACCGAATGCGTATGATTCTCCGCCAGCAT
GGCTTCGGCCAGTGCGTCGAGCAGCGCCCGCTTGTTCCTGAAGTGCCAGTAAAGCGCCGGCTGCTGAACC
CCCAACCGTTCCGCCAGTTTGCGTGTCGTCAGACCGTCTACGCCGACCTCGTTCAACAGGTCCAGGGCGG
CACGGATCACTGTATTCGGCTGCAACTTTGTCATGCTTGACACTTTATCACTGATAAACATAATATGTCC
ACCAACTTATCAGTGATAAAGAATCCGCGCGTTCAATCGGACCAGCGGAGGCTGGTCCGGAGGCCAGACG
TGAAACCCAACATACCCCTGATCGTAATTCTGAGCACTGTCGCGCTCGACGCTGTCGGCATCGGCCTGAT
TATGCCGGTGCTGCCGGGCCTCCTGCGCGATCTGGTTCACTCGAACGACGTCACCGCCCACTATGGCATT
CTGCTGGCGCTGTATGCGTTGGTGCAATTTGCCTGCGCACCTGTGCTGGGCGCGCTGTCGGATCGTTTCG
GGCGGCGGCCAATCTTGCTCGTCTCGCTGGCCGGCGCCACTGTCGACTACGCCATCATGGCGACAGCGCC
TTTCCTTTGGGTTCTCTATATCGGGCGGATCGTGGCCGGCATCACCGGGGCGACTGGGGCGGTAGCCGGC
GCTTATATTGCCGATATCACTGATGGCGATGAGCGCGCGCGGCACTTCGGCTTCATGAGCGCCTGTTTCG
GGTTCGGGATGGTCGCGGGACCTGTGCTCGGTGGGCTGATGGGCGGTTTCTCCCCCCACGCTCCGTTCTT
CGCCGCGGCAGCCTTGAACGGCCTCAATTTCCTGACGGGCTGTTTCCTTTTGCCGGAGTCGCACAAAGGC
GAACGCCGGCCGTTACGCCGGGAGGCTCTCAACCCGCTCGCTTCGTTCCGGTGGGCCCGGGGCATGACCG
TCGTCGCCGCCCTGATGGCGGTCTTCTTCATCATGCAACTTGTCGGACAGGTGCCGGCCGCGCTTTGGGT
CATTTTCGGCGAGGATCGCTTTCACTGGGACGCGACCACGATCGGCATTTCGCTTGCCGCATTTGGCATT
CTGCATTCACTCGCCCAGGCAATGATCACCGGCCCTGTAGCCGCCCGGCTCGGCGAAAGGCGGGCACTCA
TGCTCGGAATGATTGCCGACGGCACAGGCTACATCCTGCTTGCCTTCGCGACACGGGGATGGATGGCGTT
CCCGATCATGGTCCTGCTTGCTTCGGGTGGCATCGGAATGCCGGCGCTGCAAGCAATGTTGTCCAGGCAG
GTGGATGAGGAACGTCAGGGGCAGCTGCAAGGCTCACTGGCGGCGCTCACCAGCCTGACCTCGATCGTCG
GACCCCTCCTCTTCACGGCGATCTATGCGGCTTCTATAACAACGTGGAACGGGTGGGCATGGATTGCAGG
CGCTGCCCTCTACTTGCTCTGCCTGCCGGCGCTGCGTCGCGGGCTTTGGAGCGGCGCAGGGCAACGAGCC
GATCGCTGATCGTGGAAACGATAGGAAACGTGGCCAATATGGACAACTTCTTCGCATCGATTTCGTTCCA
CTGAGCGTCAGACCCCGTAGGTTATTGGTCGACTTAAACGCCTGGTGCTACGCCTGAATAAGTGATAATA
AGCGGATGAATGGCAGAAATTCGAAAGCAAATTCGACCCGGTCGTCGGTTCAGGGCAGGGTCGTTAAATA
GCCGCTTATGTCTATTGCTGGTTTACCGGTTTATTGACTACCGGAAGCAGTGTGACCGTGTGCTTCTCAA
ATGCCTGAGGCCAGTTTGCTCAGGCTCTCCCCGTGGAGGTAATAATTGACGATATGATCATTTATTCTGC
CTCCCAGAGCCTGATAAAAACGGTGAATCCGTTAGCGAGGTGCCGCCGGCTTCCATTCAGGTCGAGGTGG
CCCGGCTCCATGCACCGCGACGCAACGCGGGGAGGCAGACAAGGTATAGGGCGGCGAGGCGGCTACAGCC
GATAGTCTGGAACAGCGCACTTACGGGTTGCTGCGCAACCCAAGTGCTACCGGCGCGGCAGCGTGACCCG
TGTCGGCGGCTCCAACGGCTCGCCATCGTCCAGAAAACACGGCTCATCGGGCATCGGCAGGCGCCGCTGC
CCGCGCCGTTCCCATTCCTCCGTTTCGGTCAAGGCTGGCAGGTCTGGTTCCATGCCCGGAATGCCGGGCT
GGCTGGGCGGCTCCTCGCCGGGGCCGGTCGGTAGTTGCTGCTCGCCCGGATACAGGGTCGGGATGCGGCG
CAGGTCGCCATGCCCCAACAGCGATTCGTCCTGGTCGTCGTGATCAACCACCACGGCGGCACTGAACACC
GACAGGCGCAACTGGTCGCGGGGCTGGCCCCACGCCACGCGGTCATTGACCACGTAGGCCGACACGGTGC
CGGGGCCGTTGAGCTTCACGACGGAGATCCAGCGCTCGGCCACCAAGTCCTTGACTGCGTATTGGACCGT
CCGCAAAGAACGTCCGATGAGCTTGGAAAGTGTCTTCTGGCTGACCACCACGGCGTTCTGGTGGCCCATC
TGCGCCACGAGGTGATGCAGCAGCATTGCCGCCGTGGGTTTCCTCGCAATAAGCCCGGCCCACGCCTCAT
GCGCTTTGCGTTCCGTTTGCACCCAGTGACCGGGCTTGTTCTTGGCTTGAATGCCGATTTCTCTGGACTG
CGTGGCCATGCTTATCTCCATGCGGTAGGGGTGCCGCACGGTTGCGGCACCATGCGCAATCAGCTGCAAC
TTTTCGGCAGCGCGACAACAATTATGCGTTGCGTAAAAGTGGCAGTCAATTACAGATTTTCTTTAACCTA
CGCAATGAGCTATTGCGGGGGGTGCCGCAATGAGCTGTTGCGTACCCCCCTTTTTTAAGTTGTTGATTTT
TAAGTCTTTCGCATTTCGCCCTATATCTAGTTCTTTGGTGCCCAAAGAAGGGCACCCCTGCGGGGTTCCC
CCACGCCTTCGGCGCGGCTCCCCCTCCGGCAAAAAGTGGCCCCTCCGGGGCTTGTTGATCGACTGCGCGG
CCTTCGGCCTTGCCCAAGGTGGCGCTGCCCCCTTGGAACCCCCGCACTCGCCGCCGTGAGGCTCGGGGGG
CAGGCGGGCGGGCTTCGCCCTTCGACTGCCCCCACTCGCATAGGCTTGGGTCGTTCCAGGCGCGTCAAGG
CCAAGCCGCTGCGCGGTCGCTGCGCGAGCCTTGACCCGCCTTCCACTTGGTGTCCAACCGGCAAGCGAAG
CGCGCAGGCCGCAGGCCGGAGGCTTTTCCCCAGAGAAAATTAAAAAAATTGATGGGGCAAGGCCGCAGGC
CGCGCAGTTGGAGCCGGTGGGTATGTGGTCGAAGGCTGGGTAGCCGGTGGGCAATCCCTGTGGTCAAGCT
CGTGGGCAGGCGCAGCCTGTCCATCAGCTTGTCCAGCAGGGTTGTCCACGGGCCGAGCGAAGCGAGCCAG
CCGGTGGCCGCTCGCGGCCATCGTCCACATATCCACGGGCTGGCAAGGGAGCGCAGCGACCGCGCAGGGC
GAAGCCCGGAGAGCAAGCCCGTAGGGCGCCGCAGCCGCCGTAGGCGGTCACGACTTTGCGAAGCAAAGTC
TAGTGAGTATACTCAAGCATTGAGTGGCCCGCCGGAGGCACCGCCTTGCGCTGCCCCCGTCGAGCCGGTT
GGACACCAAAAGGGAGGGGCAGGCATGGCGGCATACGCGATCATGCGATGCAAGAAGCTGGCGAAAATGG
GCAACGTGGCGGCCAGTCTCAAGCACGCCTACCGCGAGCGCGAGACGCCCAACGCTGACGCCAGCAGGAC
GCCAGAGAACGAGCACTGGGCGGCCAGCAGCACCGATGAAGCGATGGGCCGACTGCGCGAGTTGCTGCCA
GAGAAGCGGCGCAAGGACGCTGTGTTGGCGGTCGAGTACGTCATGACGGCCAGCCCGGAATGGTGGAAGT
CGGCCAGCCAAGAACAGCAGGCGGCGTTCTTCGAGAAGGCGCACAAGTGGCTGGCGGACAAGTACGGGGC
GGATCGCATCGTGACGGCCAGCATCCACCGTGACGAAACCAGCCCGCACATGACCGCGTTCGTGGTGCCG
CTGACGCAGGACGGCAGGCTGTCGGCCAAGGAGTTCATCGGCAACAAAGCGCAGATGACCCGCGACCAGA
CCACGTTTGCGGCCGCTGTGGCCGATCTAGGGCTGCAACGGGGCATCGAGGGCAGCAAGGCACGTCACAC
GCGCATTCAGGCGTTCTACGAGGCCCTGGAGCGGCCACCAGTGGGCCACGTCACCATCAGCCCGCAAGCG
GTCGAGCCACGCGCCTATGCACCGCAGGGATTGGCCGAAAAGCTGGGAATCTCAAAGCGCGTTGAGACGC
CGGAAGCCGTGGCCGACCGGCTGACAAAAGCGGTTCGGCAGGGGTATGAGCCTGCCCTACAGGCCGCCGC
AGGAGCGCGTGAGATGCGCAAGAAGGCCGATCAAGCCCAAGAGACGGCCCGAGACCTTCGGGAGCGCCTG
AAGCCCGTTCTGGACGCCCTGGGGCCGTTGAATCGGGATATGCAGGCCAAGGCCGCCGCGATCATCAAGG
CCGTGGGCGAAAAGCTGCTGACGGAACAGCGGGAAGTCCAGCGCCAGAAACAGGCCCAGCGCCAGCAGGA
ACGCGGGCGCGCACATTTCCCCGAAAAGTGCCACCTGACGTCTAAGAAACCATTATTATCATGACATTAA
CCTATAAAAATAGGCGTATCACGAGGCCCTTTCGTCTTCGAATAAATACCTGTGACGGAAGATCACTTCG
CAGAATAAATAAATCCTGGTGTCCCTGTTGATACCGGGAAGCCCTGGGCCAACTTTTGGCGAAAATGAGA
CGTTGATCGGCACGTAAGAGGTTCCAACTTTCACCATAATGAAATAAGATCACTACCGGGCGTATTTTTT
GAGTTATCGAGATTTTCAGGAGCTAAGGAAGCTAAAATGGAGAAAAAAATCACTGGATATACCACCGTTG
ATATATCCCAATGGCATCGTAAAGAACATTTTGAGGCATTTCAGTCAGTTGCTCAATGTACCTATAACCA
GACCGTTCAGCTGGATATTACGGCCTTTTTAGCTTTTGCCATTCTCACCGGATTCAGTCGTCACTCATGG
TGATTTCTCACTTGATAACCTTATTTTTGACGAGGGGAAATTAATAGGTTGTATTGATGTTGGACGAGTC
GGAATCGCAGACCGATACCAGGATCTTGCCATCCTATGGAACTGCCTCGGTGAGTTTTCTCCTTCATTAC
AGAAACGGCTTTTTCAAAAATACGGTATTGATAATCCTGATATGAATAAATTGCAGTTTCATTTGATGCT
CGATGAGTTTTTCTAATCAGAATTGGTTAATTGGTTGTAACACTGGCAGAGCATTACGCTGACTTGACGG
GACGGCGGCTTTGTTGAATAAATCGAACTTTTGCTGAGTTGAAGGATCAGATCACGCATCTTCCCGACAA
CGCAGACCGTTCCGTGGCAAAGCAAAAGTTCAAAATCACCAACTGGTCCACCTACAACAAAGCTCTCATC
AACCGTGGCTCCCTCACTTTCTGGCTGGATGATGGGGCGATTCAGGCCTGGTATGAGTCAGCAACACCTT
CTTCACGAGGCAGACCTCAGCGCCAGAAGGCCGCCAGAGAGGCCGAGCGCGGCCGTGAGGCTTGGACGCT
AGGGCAGGGCATGAAAAAGCCCGTAGCGGGCTGCTACGGGCGTCTGACGCGGTGGAAAGGGGGAGGGGAT
GTTGTTTAAATGGCTCTGTGTAGTGAGTGGAAGAGTTTGTAGAAACGCAAAAAGGCCATCCGTCAGGATG
GCCTTCTGCTTAATTTGATGCCTGGCAGTTTATGGCGGGCGTCCTGCCCGCCACCCTCCGGGCCGTTGCT
TCGCAGCGTTCAAATCCGCTCCCGGCGGATTTGTCCTACTCAGGAGAGCGTTCACCGACAAACAACAGAT
AAAACGAAAGGCCCAGTCTTTCGACTGAGCCTTTCGTTTTATTTGATGCCTGGCAGTTCCCTACTCTCGC
ATGGGGAGACCCCACACTACCATCGGCGCTACGGCGTTTCACTTCTGAGTTCGGCATGGGGTCAGGTGGG
ACCACCGCGCTACTGCCGCCAGGCAAATTCTGTTTTATCAGACCGCTTCTGCGTTCTGATTTAATCTGTA
TCAGGCTGAAAATCTTCTCTCATCCGCCAAAACAGCCAAGCTTGCATGCCTGCAGGTCGTCACTTGTCGT
CGTCGTCGTCCTTGTAGTCTCTAGATTATTTCAGGAAAGTTTCGGAGGAGATAGTGTTCGGCAGTTTGTA
CATCATCTGCGGGATCAGGTACGGTTTGATCAGGTTGTAGAAGATCAGGTAAGACATAGAATCGATGTAG
ATGATCGGTTTGTTTTTGTTGATTTTTACGTAACAGTTCAGTTGGAATTTGTTACGCAGACCCTTAACCA
GGTATTCTACTTCTTCGAAAGTGAAAGACTGGGTGTTCAGTACGATCGATTTGTTGGTAGAGTTTTTGTT
GTAATCCCATTTACCACCATCATCCATGAACCAGTATGCCAGAGACATCGGGGTCAGGTAGTTTTCAACC
AGGTTGTTCGGGATGGTTTTTTTGTTGTTAACGATGAACAGGTTAGCCAGTTTGTTGAAAGCTTGGTGTT
TGAAAGTCTGGGCGCCCCAGGTGATTACCAGGTTACCCAGGTGGTTAACACGTTCTTTTTTGTGCGGCGG
GGACAGTACCCACTGATCGTACAGCAGACATACGTGGTCCATGTATGCTTTGTTTTTCCACTCGAACTGC
ATACAGTAGGTTTTACCTTCATCACGAGAACGGATGTAAGCATCACCCAGGATCAGACCGATACCTGCTT
CGAACTGTTCGATGTTCAGTTCGATCAGCTGGGATTTGTATTCTTTCAGCAGTTTAGAGTTCGGACCCAG
GTTCATTACCTGGTTTTTTTGATGCATATGTAGAATTCCGAATCCTTCTTGTGAATCTATTATGGCGACA
AGCAAATCGAGCTCTGACTGCCTACCCCACAACAACTATCAGAAAGCACCAGCACAACGGCTGCCTAACT
TTGTTTTAGGGCGACTGCCCTGCTGCGTAACATCGTTGCTGCTCCATAACATCAAACATCGACCCACGGC
GTAACGCGCTTGCTGCTTGGATGCCCGAGGCATAGACTGTACAAAAAAACAGTCATAACAAGCCATGAAA
ACCGCCACTGCGCCGTTACCACCGCTGCGTTCGGTCAAGGTTCTGGACCAGTTGCGTGAGCGCATACGCT
ACTTGCATTACAGTTTACGAACCGAACAGGCTTATGTCAACTGGGTTCGTGCGAGCTCATCGCTAGCGCC
TTCTTGACGAGTTCTTCTGATTAATTAAACTAGTGAGCTGTTGACAATTAATCATCGAATCTAGTTTAAT
GTGTGGAATTGTGAGCGGATAACAATTAAGCGTTAGGAGGAAACG
